Addgene plasmid #209785: AAV-cTNT-Cre
Purpose: Expresses Cre by the specific cTNT promoter
Depositing lab: Yuxuan Guo. Depositing organization: Peking University Health Science Center. Publication: MicroRNA-122-Mediated Liver Detargeting Enhances the Tissue Specificity of Cardiac Genome Editing. Yang L, Liu Z, Chen G, Chen Z, Guo C, Ji X, Cui Q, Sun Y, Hu X, Zheng Y, Li Y, Gao F, Chen L, Zhou P, Pu WT, Guo Y. Circulation. 2024 May 28;149(22):1778-1781. doi: 10.1161/CIRCULATIONAHA.123.065438. Epub 2024 May 28. PubMed 38805581.
Backbone
  Vector backbone: 2xU6gRNA-TNT-Cre
  Backbone size w/o insert (bp): 5958
  Total vector size (bp): 5237
  Vector type: AAV
Growth in bacteria
  Bacterial resistance: Ampicillin, 100 μg/mL
  Growth temperature: 37°C
  Growth strain: NEB Stable
  Copy number: High Copy
Gene/Insert
  Gene/Insert name: Cre (alt name: Cre)
  Species: Synthetic
  Insert size (bp): 1056
  Promoter: cTNT
  Cloning method: Gibson Cloning
  Sequencing primers: 5′ gggaaacgcctggtatcttt; 3′ tctattgggaaccaagctgg
Terms and licenses: Academic/Nonprofit Terms; Industry Terms: Not Available to Industry
Depositor comments: Please visit https://www.biorxiv.org/content/10.1101/2023.06.29.546982v1 for bioRxiv preprint.
How to cite: AAV-cTNT-Cre was a gift from Yuxuan Guo (Addgene plasmid # 209785 ; http://n2t.net/addgene:209785 ; RRID:Addgene_209785)
