[The description below was written by a language model from this plasmid's Addgene catalogue record and pLannotate feature annotations shown in this document.]
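Description:
AAV-cTNT-Cre is an adeno-associated virus transfer plasmid of about 5.2 kb, used to package a recombinant AAV genome that expresses Cre recombinase under the cardiac troponin T (cTNT) promoter. It was derived by Gibson cloning from a backbone called 2xU6gRNA-TNT-Cre. The final plasmid is smaller than the listed backbone size, which suggests that sequence was removed from the parent, although the record does not say what was deleted. In bacteria the plasmid is maintained at high copy through a ColE1/pUC-type origin and selected with ampicillin via the β-lactamase gene and its promoter. An f1 phage origin and small remnants of the pBR322 bom and rop regions are also present. The recombination-deficient growth strain listed is consistent with the need to keep the repetitive ITRs intact.

The viral cassette lies between AAV2 inverted terminal repeats, which provide the signals for genome replication and encapsidation. The right-hand ITR is annotated in full, while the left one was detected only as two short fragments. The cTNT promoter is named in the catalogue but was not called by the annotation software; it presumably occupies the unannotated stretch between the left ITR and a chimeric β-globin/immunoglobulin intron, which typically improves transcript processing and expression. A short T7 promoter follows, then the phage P1 Cre coding sequence and a human growth hormone polyadenylation signal. Cre recombines DNA between loxP sites, so the resulting vector would restrict excision or activation of floxed alleles and reporters to cardiomyocytes. The associated publication concerns the tissue specificity of cardiac genome editing and liver detargeting by microRNA-122, though no microRNA target sites are annotated in this construct.
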