Features (pLannotate 1.2.2; 14 found; start..end, strand, type, name):
    284..333     -  misc_feature   bom (fragment): basis of mobility region from pBR322
    435..470     -  CDS            rop (fragment): Rop protein, which maintains plasmids at low copy number; rop
    565..669     +  promoter       AmpR promoter: bla
    670..1530    +  CDS            AmpR: β-lactamase; bla; confers resistance to ampicillin, carbenicillin, and related antibiotics
   1701..2289    +  rep_origin     ori: high-copy-number ColE1/pMB1/pBR322/pUC origin of replication
   2362..2389    +  repeat_region  AAV2 ITR (fragment): inverted terminal repeat of adeno-associated virus serotype 2 inverted
   2418..2445    +  repeat_region  AAV2 ITR (fragment): inverted terminal repeat of adeno-associated virus serotype 2 inverted
   3041..3173    +  intron         chimeric intron: chimera between introns from human β-globin and immunoglobulin heavy chain genes
   3218..3236    +  promoter       T7 promoter: promoter for bacteriophage T7 RNA polymerase
   3269..4294    +  CDS            cre: RECR_BPP1 - Experimental evidence at protein level: Swiss-Prot protein existence level 1. Catalyzes site-specific recombination between two 34-base- pair LOXP sites. Its role is to maintain the phage genome as a monomeric unit-copy plasmid in the lysogenic state. From Escherichia phage P1 (Bacteriophage P1).
   4335..4811    +  polyA_signal   hGH poly(A) signal: human growth hormone polyadenylation signal
   4851..4991    +  repeat_region  AAV2 ITR: inverted terminal repeat of adeno-associated virus serotype 2 inverted
   4996..5047    -  misc_feature   bom (fragment): basis of mobility region from pBR322
   5066..283     +  rep_origin     f1 ori (across the origin) (sequence partly withheld): f1 bacteriophage origin of replication; arrow indicates direction of (+) strand synthesis
>Addgene plasmid #209785 | AAV-cTNT-Cre | addgene full sequence | sequence record 415444 | Addgene NGS Result
[93 nt withheld, positions 1-93]
CCTTTGACGTTGGAGTCCACGTTCTTT
[37 nt withheld, positions 121-157]
ACTCTATCTCGGGCTATTCTTTTGATTTATAAGGGATTTTGCCGATTTCGGTCTATTGGTTAAAAAATGA
GCTGATTTAACAAAAATTTAACGCGAATTTTAACAAAATATTAACGTTTACAATTTTATGGTGCACTCTC
AGTACAATCTGCTCTGATGCCGCATAGTTAAGCCAGCCCCGACACCCGCCAACACCCGCTGACGCGCCCT
GACGGGCTTGTCTGCTCCCGGCATCCGCTTACAGACAAGCTGTGACCGTCTCCGGGAGCTGCATGTGTCA
GAGGTTTTCACCGTCATCACCGAAACGCGCGAGACGAAAGGGCCTCGTGATACGCCTATTTTTATAGGTT
AATGTCATGATAATAATGGTTTCTTAGACGTCAGGTGGCACTTTTCGGGGAAATGTGCGCGGAACCCCTA
TTTGTTTATTTTTCTAAATACATTCAAATATGTATCCGCTCATGAGACAATAACCCTGATAAATGCTTCA
ATAATATTGAAAAAGGAAGAGTATGAGTATTCAACATTTCCGTGTCGCCCTTATTCCCTTTTTTGCGGCA
TTTTGCCTTCCTGTTTTTGCTCACCCAGAAACGCTGGTGAAAGTAAAAGATGCTGAAGATCAGTTGGGTG
CACGAGTGGGTTACATCGAACTGGATCTCAACAGCGGTAAGATCCTTGAGAGTTTTCGCCCCGAAGAACG
TTTTCCAATGATGAGCACTTTTAAAGTTCTGCTATGTGGCGCGGTATTATCCCGTATTGACGCCGGGCAA
GAGCAACTCGGTCGCCGCATACACTATTCTCAGAATGACTTGGTTGAGTACTCACCAGTCACAGAAAAGC
ATCTTACGGATGGCATGACAGTAAGAGAATTATGCAGTGCTGCCATAACCATGAGTGATAACACTGCGGC
CAACTTACTTCTGACAACGATCGGAGGACCGAAGGAGCTAACCGCTTTTTTGCACAACATGGGGGATCAT
GTAACTCGCCTTGATCGTTGGGAACCGGAGCTGAATGAAGCCATACCAAACGACGAGCGTGACACCACGA
TGCCTGTAGCAATGGCAACAACGTTGCGCAAACTATTAACTGGCGAACTACTTACTCTAGCTTCCCGGCA
ACAATTAATAGACTGGATGGAGGCGGATAAAGTTGCAGGACCACTTCTGCGCTCGGCCCTTCCGGCTGGC
TGGTTTATTGCTGATAAATCTGGAGCCGGTGAGCGTGGGTCTCGCGGTATCATTGCAGCACTGGGGCCAG
ATGGTAAGCCCTCCCGTATCGTAGTTATCTACACGACGGGGAGTCAGGCAACTATGGATGAACGAAATAG
ACAGATCGCTGAGATAGGTGCCTCACTGATTAAGCATTGGTAACTGTCAGACCAAGTTTACTCATATATA
CTTTAGATTGATTTAAAACTTCATTTTTAATTTAAAAGGATCTAGGTGAAGATCCTTTTTGATAATCTCA
TGACCAAAATCCCTTAACGTGAGTTTTCGTTCCACTGAGCGTCAGACCCCGTAGAAAAGATCAAAGGATC
TTCTTGAGATCCTTTTTTTCTGCGCGTAATCTGCTGCTTGCAAACAAAAAAACCACCGCTACCAGCGGTG
GTTTGTTTGCCGGATCAAGAGCTACCAACTCTTTTTCCGAAGGTAACTGGCTTCAGCAGAGCGCAGATAC
CAAATACTGTTCTTCTAGTGTAGCCGTAGTTAGGCCACCACTTCAAGAACTCTGTAGCACCGCCTACATA
CCTCGCTCTGCTAATCCTGTTACCAGTGGCTGCTGCCAGTGGCGATAAGTCGTGTCTTACCGGGTTGGAC
TCAAGACGATAGTTACCGGATAAGGCGCAGCGGTCGGGCTGAACGGGGGGTTCGTGCACACAGCCCAGCT
TGGAGCGAACGACCTACACCGAACTGAGATACCTACAGCGTGAGCTATGAGAAAGCGCCACGCTTCCCGA
AGGGAGAAAGGCGGACAGGTATCCGGTAAGCGGCAGGGTCGGAACAGGAGAGCGCACGAGGGAGCTTCCA
GGGGGAAACGCCTGGTATCTTTATAGTCCTGTCGGGTTTCGCCACCTCTGACTTGAGCGTCGATTTTTGT
GATGCTCGTCAGGGGGGCGGAGCCTATGGAAAAACGCCAGCAACGCGGCCTTTTTACGGTTCCTGGCCTT
TTGCTGGCCTTTTGCTCACATGTCCTGCAGGCAGCTGCGCGCTCGCTCGCTCACTGAGGCCGCCCGGGCG
TCGGGCGACCTTTGGTCGCCCGGCCTCAGTGAGCGAGCGAGCGCGCAGAGAGGGAGTGGCCAACTCCATC
ACTAGGGGTTCCTGCGGCCGCACGCGCCGGTACCGGGATAAAAGCAGTCTGGGCTTTCACATGACAGCAT
CTGGGGCTGCGGCAGAGGGTCGGGTCCGAAGCGCTGCCTTATCAGCGTCCCCAGCCCTGGGAGGTGACAG
CTGGCTGGCTTGTGTCAGCCCCTCGGGCACTCACGTATCTCCGTCCGACGGGTTTAAAATAGCAAAACTC
TGAGGCCACACAATAGCTTGGGCTTATATGGGCTCCTGTGGGGGAAGGGGGAGCACGGAGGGGGCCGGGG
CCGCTGCTGCCAAAATAGCAGCTCACAAGTGTTGCATTCCTCTCTGGGCGCCGGGCACATTCCTGCTGGC
TCTGCCCGCCCCGGGGTGGGCGCCGGGGGGACCTTAAAGCCTCTGCCCCCCAAGGAGCCCTTCCCAGACA
GCCGCCGGCACCCACCGCTCCGTGGGACGATCCCCGAAGCTCTAGAGCTTTATTGCGGTAGTTTATCACA
GTTAAATTGCTAACGCAGTCAGTGCTTCTGACACAACAGTCTCGAACTTAAGCTGCAGAAGTTGGTCGTG
AGGCACTGGGCAGGTAAGTATCAAGGTTACAAGACAGGTTTAAGGAGACCAATAGAAACTGGGCTTGTCG
AGACAGAGAAGACTCTTGCGTTTCTGATAGGCACCTATTGGTCTTACTGACATCCACTTTGCCTTTCTCT
CCACAGGTGTCCACTCCCAGTTCAATTACAGCTCTTAAGGCTAGAGTACTTAATACGACTCACTATAGGC
TAGCATGGTGCCCAAGAAGAAGAGGAAAGTCTCCAACCTGCTGACTGTGCACCAAAACCTGCCTGCCCTC
CCTGTGGATGCCACCTCTGATGAAGTCAGGAAGAACCTGATGGACATGTTCAGGGACAGGCAGGCCTTCT
CTGAACACACCTGGAAGATGCTCCTGTCTGTGTGCAGATCCTGGGCTGCCTGGTGCAAGCTGAACAACAG
GAAATGGTTCCCTGCTGAACCTGAGGATGTGAGGGACTACCTCCTGTACCTGCAAGCCAGAGGCCTGGCT
GTGAAGACCATCCAACAGCACCTGGGCCAGCTCAACATGCTGCACAGGAGATCTGGCCTGCCTCGCCCTT
CTGACTCCAATGCTGTGTCCCTGGTGATGAGGAGAATCAGAAAGGAGAATGTGGATGCTGGGGAGAGAGC
CAAGCAGGCCCTGGCCTTTGAACGCACTGACTTTGACCAAGTCAGATCCCTGATGGAGAACTCTGACAGA
TGCCAGGACATCAGGAACCTGGCCTTCCTGGGCATTGCCTACAACACCCTGCTGCGCATTGCCGAAATTG
CCAGAATCAGAGTGAAGGACATCTCCCGCACCGATGGTGGGAGAATGCTGATCCACATTGGCAGGACCAA
GACCCTGGTGTCCACAGCTGGTGTGGAGAAGGCCCTGTCCCTGGGGGTTACCAAGCTGGTGGAGAGATGG
ATCTCTGTGTCTGGTGTGGCTGATGACCCCAACAACTACCTGTTCTGCCGGGTCAGAAAGAATGGTGTGG
CTGCCCCTTCTGCCACCTCCCAACTGTCCACCCGGGCCCTGGAAGGGATCTTTGAGGCCACCCACCGCCT
GATCTATGGTGCCAAGGATGACTCTGGGCAGAGATACCTGGCCTGGTCTGGCCACTCTGCCAGAGTGGGT
GCTGCCAGGGACATGGCCAGGGCTGGTGTGTCCATCCCTGAAATCATGCAGGCTGGTGGCTGGACCAATG
TGAACATTGTGATGAACTACATCAGAAACCTGGACTCTGAGACTGGGGCCATGGTGAGGCTGCTCGAGGA
TGGGGACTGAAAGCTTATCGATACCGAGCGCTGCTCGAGAGATCTACGGGTGGCATCCCTGTGACCCCTC
CCCAGTGCCTCTCCTGGCCCTGGAAGTTGCCACTCCAGTGCCCACCAGCCTTGTCCTAATAAAATTAAGT
TGCATCATTTTGTCTGACTAGGTGTCCTTCTATAATATTATGGGGTGGAGGGGGGTGGTATGGAGCAAGG
GGCAAGTTGGGAAGACAACCTGTAGGGCCTGCGGGGTCTATTGGGAACCAAGCTGGAGTGCAGTGGCACA
ATCTTGGCTCACTGCAATCTCCGCCTCCTGGGTTCAAGCGATTCTCCTGCCTCAGCCTCCCGAGTTGTTG
GGATTCCAGGCATGCATGACCAGGCTCAGCTAATTTTTGTTTTTTTGGTAGAGACGGGGTTTCACCATAT
TGGCCAGGCTGGTCTCCAACTCCTAATCTCAGGTGATCTACCCACCTTGGCCTCCCAAATTGCTGGGATT
ACAGGCGTGAACCACTGCTCCCTTCCCTGTCCTTCTGATTTTGTAGGTAACCACGTGCGGACCGAGCGGC
CGCAGGAACCCCTAGTGATGGAGTTGGCCACTCCCTCTCTGCGCGCTCGCTCGCTCACTGAGGCCGGGCG
ACCAAAGGTCGCCCGACGCCCGGGCTTTGCCCGGGCGGCCTCAGTGAGCGAGCGAGCGCGCAGCTGCCTG
CAGGGGCGCCTGATGCGGTATTTTCTCCTTACGCATCTGTGCGGTATTTCACACCGCATA
[95 nt withheld, positions 5048-5142]
T
[46 nt withheld, positions 5144-5189]
C
[48 nt withheld, positions 5191-5238]
